Addgene plasmid #81212: pCALNL_Ch12_62418577-62418652
Purpose: pCALNL reporter contains two target sites consisting of PAM Cas9 site-gix psuedo site-Cas9 site-PAM that match region in centromeres of chromosomes 12 (numbers in common name refer to pos. in hg38)
Depositing lab: David Liu. Depositing organization: Harvard University. Publication: A programmable Cas9-serine recombinase fusion protein that operates on DNA sequences in mammalian cells. Chaikind B, Bessen JL, Thompson DB, Hu JH, Liu DR. Nucleic Acids Res. 2016 Aug 11. pii: gkw707. 10.1093/nar/gkw707 PubMed 27515511.
Backbone
  Vector backbone: pCALNL
  Backbone size w/o insert (bp): 7000
  Total vector size (bp): 7000
  Vector type: Mammalian Expression
  Selectable markers: Neomycin (select with G418)
Growth in bacteria
  Bacterial resistance: Ampicillin, 100 μg/mL
  Growth temperature: 37°C
  Growth strain: DH5alpha
  Copy number: High Copy
Gene/Insert
  Gene/Insert name: gix-Neo-gix deletion cassette upstream of EGFP
  Species: Synthetic
  Promoter: pCBa
  Cloning method: Unknown
  Sequencing primers: 5′ GCCTTCTTCTTTTTCCTACAGC; 3′ CGCATCGAGCGAGCAC
Terms and licenses: Academic/Nonprofit Terms; Industry Terms: Not Available to Industry
How to cite: pCALNL_Ch12_62418577-62418652 was a gift from David Liu (Addgene plasmid # 81212 ; http://n2t.net/addgene:81212 ; RRID:Addgene_81212)
