[The description below was written by a language model from this plasmid's Addgene catalogue record and pLannotate feature annotations shown in this document.]
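Description:
pCALNL_Ch12_62418577-62418652 is a mammalian expression reporter plasmid of about 6.9 kb built on the pCALNL backbone. It was designed to detect site-specific deletion by a programmable Cas9–serine recombinase fusion in mammalian cells. It is maintained in E. coli at high copy through a ColE1/pUC-type origin, with ampicillin selection from the bla gene and its own promoter. The backbone also carries an SV40 origin of replication, along with leftover lac promoter/operator and lacI fragments that have no evident role in the reporter.

The payload is driven by the CAG-type promoter (listed as pCBa), made up of the CMV immediate-early enhancer, the chicken β-actin promoter and a chimeric β-actin/β-globin intron. Downstream lies a neomycin/G418 resistance gene followed by a ble fragment and an SV40 polyadenylation signal. Together these act as a transcriptional stop cassette ahead of an EGFP coding sequence, which is terminated by a rabbit β-globin poly(A) signal. According to the record, the Neo cassette is flanked by two composite target sites, each arranged as PAM–Cas9 site–gix pseudo-site–Cas9 site–PAM. Their sequence matches a region of human chromosome 12, and the numbers in the plasmid name give the hg38 coordinates. The automated feature table does not annotate these target sites, though they presumably sit in the unannotated gaps on either side of the Neo–poly(A) block.

In the intact plasmid, transcription ends before EGFP. When guide RNAs direct the recombinase fusion to both flanking sites, recombination between the gix pseudo-sites should excise the Neo–poly(A) segment and place EGFP directly under the promoter. Green fluorescence then reports recombinase activity on this genomic-derived sequence.
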