Features (pLannotate 1.2.2; 21 found; start..end, strand, type, name):
      4..383     +  enhancer       CMV enhancer: human cytomegalovirus immediate early enhancer
    386..661     +  promoter       chicken β-actin promoter: No description available
    662..1674    +  intron         chimeric intron: chimera between introns from chicken β-actin and rabbit β-globin
   1875..2669    +  CDS            NeoR/KanR: aminoglycoside phosphotransferase from Tn5; aph(3')-II (or nptII); confers resistance to neomycin, kanamycin, and G418 (Geneticin®)
   2690..2842    +  CDS            ble (fragment): BLE_KLEPN - Experimental evidence at protein level: Swiss-Prot protein existence level 1. Binding protein with a strong affinity to the bleomycin family of antibiotics. Binds to CL990; an antimitotic-antibiotic compound. From Klebsiella pneumoniae.
   2849..2983    +  polyA_signal   SV40 poly(A) signal: SV40 polyadenylation signal
   3101..3137    +  misc_feature   MCS (fragment): multiple cloning site
   3151..3870    +  CDS            EGFP: the original enhanced GFP (Yang et al., 1996) mammalian codon-optimized
   3880..3951    +  CDS            HBB (fragment): HBB_PONPY - Experimental evidence at transcript level: Swiss-Prot protein existence level 2. Involved in oxygen transport from the lung to the various peripheral tissues. From Pongo pygmaeus (Bornean orangutan).
   4022..4077    +  polyA_signal   β-globin poly(A) signal: rabbit β-globin polyadenylation signal (Gil and Proudfoot, 1987)
   4462..4478    -  protein_bind   lac operator: The lac repressor binds to the lac operator to inhibit transcription in E. coli. This inhibition can be relieved by adding lactose or isopropyl-β-D-thiogalactopyranoside (IPTG). lac repressor encoded by lacI
   4486..4516    -  promoter       lac promoter: promoter for the E. coli lac operon
   4531..4552    -  protein_bind   CAP binding site: CAP binding activates transcription in the presence of cAMP. E. coli catabolite activator protein
   4565..4604    -  CDS            lacI (fragment): lac repressor; lacI; The lac repressor binds to the lac operator to inhibit transcription in E. coli. This inhibition can be relieved by adding lactose or isopropyl-β-D-thiogalactopyranoside (IPTG).
   4611..4633    +  promoter       SV40 promoter (fragment): SV40 enhancer and early promoter
   4657..4792    +  rep_origin     SV40 ori: SV40 origin of replication
   4812..4946    +  polyA_signal   SV40 poly(A) signal: SV40 polyadenylation signal
   4948..5002    -  CDS            lacI (fragment): lac repressor; lacI; The lac repressor binds to the lac operator to inhibit transcription in E. coli. This inhibition can be relieved by adding lactose or isopropyl-β-D-thiogalactopyranoside (IPTG).
   5185..5773    -  rep_origin     ori: high-copy-number ColE1/pMB1/pBR322/pUC origin of replication
   5944..6804    -  CDS            AmpR: β-lactamase; bla; confers resistance to ampicillin, carbenicillin, and related antibiotics
   6805..6909    -  promoter       AmpR promoter: bla
>Addgene plasmid #81212 | pCALNL_Ch12_62418577-62418652 | depositor full sequence | sequence record 163264 | pCALNL_Ch12_62418577-62418652 sequence 6935 bps
GTCGACATTGATTATTGACTAGTTATTAATAGTAATCAATTACGGGGTCATTAGTTCATAGCCCATATAT
GGAGTTCCGCGTTACATAACTTACGGTAAATGGCCCGCCTGGCTGACCGCCCAACGACCCCCGCCCATTG
ACGTCAATAATGACGTATGTTCCCATAGTAACGCCAATAGGGACTTTCCATTGACGTCAATGGGTGGACT
ATTTACGGTAAACTGCCCACTTGGCAGTACATCAAGTGTATCATATGCCAAGTACGCCCCCTATTGACGT
CAATGACGGTAAATGGCCCGCCTGGCATTATGCCCAGTACATGACCTTATGGGACTTTCCTACTTGGCAG
TACATCTACGTATTAGTCATCGCTATTACCATGGGTCGAGGTGAGCCCCACGTTCTGCTTCACTCTCCCC
ATCTCCCCCCCCTCCCCACCCCCAATTTTGTATTTATTTATTTTTTAATTATTTTGTGCAGCGATGGGGG
CGGGGGGGGGGGGGGCGCGCGCCAGGCGGGGCGGGGCGGGGCGAGGGGCGGGGCGGGGCGAGGCGGAGAG
GTGCGGCGGCAGCCAATCAGAGCGGCGCGCTCCGAAAGTTTCCTTTTATGGCGAGGCGGCGGCGGCGGCG
GCCCTATAAAAAGCGAAGCGCGCGGCGGGCGGGAGTCGCTGCGTTGCCTTCGCCCCGTGCCCCGCTCCGC
GCCGCCTCGCGCCGCCCGCCCCGGCTCTGACTGACCGCGTTACTCCCACAGGTGAGCGGGCGGGACGGCC
CTTCTCCTCCGGGCTGTAATTAGCGCTTGGTTTAATGACGGCTCGTTTCTTTTCTGTGGCTGCGTGAAAG
CCTTAAAGGGCTCCGGGAGGGCCCTTTGTGCGGGGGGGAGCGGCTCGGGGGGTGCGTGCGTGTGTGTGTG
CGTGGGGAGCGCCGCGTGCGGCCCGCGCTGCCCGGCGGCTGTGAGCGCTGCGGGCGCGGCGCGGGGCTTT
GTGCGCTCCGCGTGTGCGCGAGGGGAGCGCGGCCGGGGGCGGTGCCCCGCGGTGCGGGGGGGCTGCGAGG
GGAACAAAGGCTGCGTGCGGGGTGTGTGCGTGGGGGGGTGAGCAGGGGGTGTGGGCGCGGCGGTCGGGCT
GTAACCCCCCCCTGCACCCCCCTCCCCGAGTTGCTGAGCACGGCCCGGCTTCGGGTGCGGGGCTCCGTGC
GGGGCGTGGCGCGGGGCTCGCCGTGCCGGGCGGGGGGTGGCGGCAGGTGGGGGTGCCGGGCGGGGCGGGG
CCGCCTCGGGCCGGGGAGGGCTCGGGGGAGGGGCGCGGCGGCCCCCGGAGCGCCGGCGGCTGTCGAGGCG
CGGCGAGCCGCAGCCATTGCCTTTTATGGTAATCGTGCGAGAGGGCGCAGGGACTTCCTTTGTCCCAAAT
CTGTGCGGAGCCGAAATCTGGGAGGCGCCGCCGCACCCCCTCTAGCGGGCGCGGGGCGAAGCGGTGCGGC
GCCGGCAGGAAGGAAATGGGCGGGGAGGGCCTTCGTGCGTCGCCGCGCCGCCGTCCCCTTCTCCCTCTCC
AGCCTCGGGGCTGTCCGCGGGGGGACGGCTGCCTTCGGGGGGGACGGGGCAGGGCGGGGTTCGGCTTCTG
GCGTGTGACCGGCGGCTCTAGAGCCTCTGCTAACCATGTTCATGCCTTCTTCTTTTTCCTACAGCTCCTG
GGCAACGTGCTGGTTATTGTGCTGTCTCATCATTTTGGCAAAGAATTGATTAATTCGAGCGAACGCGTCC
ACTCCCTCTCCCCCAAAAAGTAAAGGTAGAAAACCAAGGTTTACAGGCAACAAATAGCACAATGAATGGA
ATGGAGTCGAGTCGGATTTGATCTGATCAAGAGACAGGATGAGGATCGTTTCGCATGATTGAACAAGATG
GATTGCACGCAGGTTCTCCGGCCGCTTGGGTGGAGAGGCTATTCGGCTATGACTGGGCACAACAGACAAT
CGGCTGCTCTGATGCCGCCGTGTTCCGGCTGTCATCGCAGGGGCGCCCGGTTCTTTTTGTCAAGACCGAC
CTGTCCGGTGCCCTGAATGAACTGCAGGACGAGGCAGCGCGGCTATCGTGGCTGGCCACGACGGGCGTTC
CTTGCGCAGCTGTGCTCGACGTTGTCACTGAAGCGGGAAGGGACTGGCTGCTATTGGGCGAAGTGCCGGG
GCAGGATCTCCTGTCATCTCACCTTGCTCCTGCCGAGAAAGTATCCATCATGGCTGATGCAATGCGGCGG
CTGCATACGCTTGATCCGGCTACCTGCCCATTCGACCACCAAGCGAAACATCGCATCGAGCGAGCACGTA
CTCGGATGGAAGCCGGTCTTGTCGATCAGGATGATCTGGACGAAGAGCATCAGGGGCTCGCGCCAGCCGA
ACTGTTCGCCAGGCTCAAGGCGCGCATGCCCGACGGCGAGGATCTCGTCGTGACCCATGGCGATGCCTGC
TTGCCGAATATCATGGTGGAAAATGGCCGCTTTTCTGGATTCATCGACTGTGGCCGGCTGGGTGTGGCGG
ACCGCTATCAGGACATAGCGTTGGCTACCCGTGATATTGCTGAAGAGCTTGGCGGCGAATGGGCTGACCG
CTTCCTCGTGCTTTACGGTATCGCCGCTCCCGATTCGCAGCGCATCGCCTTCTATCGCCTTCTTGACGAG
TTCTTCTGAGCGGGACTCTGGGGTTCGAAATGACCGACCAAGCGACGCCCAACCTGCCATCACGAGATTT
CGATTCCACCGCCGCCTTCTATGAAAGGTTGGGCTTCGGAATCGTTTTCCGGGACGCCGGCTGGATGATC
CTCCAGCGCGGGGATCTCATGCTGGAGTTCTTCGCCCACCCCATCGATAACTTGTTTATTGCAGCTTATA
ATGGTTACAAATAAAGCAATAGCATCACAAATTTCACAAATAAAGCATTTTTTTCACTGCATTCTAGTTG
TGGTTTGTCCAAACTCATCAATGTATCTTATCATGTCTGGATCAAATCCGAACGCACCCACTCCCTCTCC
CCCAAAAAGTAAAGGTAGAAAACCAAGGTTTACAGGCAACAAATAGCACAATGAATGGAATGGCTCGAGT
CGCTCGGTACGATTTAAATTGAATTCTGCAGTCGACGGTACCGCGGGCCCGGGATCCACCGGTCGCCACC
ATGGTGAGCAAGGGCGAGGAGCTGTTCACCGGGGTGGTGCCCATCCTGGTCGAGCTGGACGGCGACGTAA
ACGGCCACAAGTTCAGCGTGTCCGGCGAGGGCGAGGGCGATGCCACCTACGGCAAGCTGACCCTGAAGTT
CATCTGCACCACCGGCAAGCTGCCCGTGCCCTGGCCCACCCTCGTGACCACCCTGACCTACGGCGTGCAG
TGCTTCAGCCGCTACCCCGACCACATGAAGCAGCACGACTTCTTCAAGTCCGCCATGCCCGAAGGCTACG
TCCAGGAGCGCACCATCTTCTTCAAGGACGACGGCAACTACAAGACCCGCGCCGAGGTGAAGTTCGAGGG
CGACACCCTGGTGAACCGCATCGAGCTGAAGGGCATCGACTTCAAGGAGGACGGCAACATCCTGGGGCAC
AAGCTGGAGTACAACTACAACAGCCACAACGTCTATATCATGGCCGACAAGCAGAAGAACGGCATCAAGG
TGAACTTCAAGATCCGCCACAACATCGAGGACGGCAGCGTGCAGCTCGCCGACCACTACCAGCAGAACAC
CCCCATCGGCGACGGCCCCGTGCTGCTGCCCGACAACCACTACCTGAGCACCCAGTCCGCCCTGAGCAAA
GACCCCAACGAGAAGCGCGATCACATGGTCCTGCTGGAGTTCGTGACCGCCGCCGGGATCACTCTCGGCA
TGGACGAGCTGTACAAGTAAAGCGGCCGCACTCCTCAGGTGCAGGCTGCCTATCAGAAGGTGGTGGCTGG
TGTGGCCAATGCCCTGGCTCACAAATACCACTGAGATCTTTTTCCCTCTGCCAAAAATTATGGGGACATC
ATGAAGCCCCTTGAGCATCTGACTTCTGGCTAATAAAGGAAATTTATTTTCATTGCAATAGTGTGTTGGA
ATTTTTTGTGTCTCTCACTCGGAAGGACATATGGGAGGGCAAATCATTTAAAACATCAGAATGAGTATTT
GGTTTAGAGTTTGGCAACATATGCCCATATGCTGGCTGCCATGAACAAAGGTTGGCTATAAAGAGGTCAT
CAGTATATGAAACAGCCCCCTGCTGTCCATTCCTTATTCCATAGAAAAGCCTTGACTTGAGGTTAGATTT
TTTTTATATTTTGTTTTGTGTTATTTTTTTCTTTAACATCCCTAAAATTTTCCTTACATGTTTTACTAGC
CAGATTTTTCCTCCTCTCCTGACTACTCCCAGTCATAGCTGTCCCTCTTCTCTTATGAAGATCCCTCGAC
CTGCAGCCCAAGCTTGGCGTAATCATGGTCATAGCTGTTTCCTGTGTGAAATTGTTATCCGCTCACAATT
CCACACAACATACGAGCCGGAAGCATAAAGTGTAAAGCCTGGGGTGCCTAATGAGTGAGCTAACTCACAT
TAATTGCGTTGCGCTCACTGCCCGCTTTCCAGTCGGGAAACCTGTCGTGCCAGCGGATCCGCATCTCAAT
TAGTCAGCAACCATAGTCCCGCCCCTAACTCCGCCCATCCCGCCCCTAACTCCGCCCAGTTCCGCCCATT
CTCCGCCCCATGGCTGACTAATTTTTTTTATTTATGCAGAGGCCGAGGCCGCCTCGGCCTCTGAGCTATT
CCAGAAGTAGTGAGGAGGCTTTTTTGGAGGCCTAGGCTTTTGCAAAAAGCTAACTTGTTTATTGCAGCTT
ATAATGGTTACAAATAAAGCAATAGCATCACAAATTTCACAAATAAAGCATTTTTTTCACTGCATTCTAG
TTGTGGTTTGTCCAAACTCATCAATGTATCTTATCATGTCTGGATCCGCTGCATTAATGAATCGGCCAAC
GCGCGGGGAGAGGCGGTTTGCGTATTGGGCGCTCTTCCGCTTCCTCGCTCACTGACTCGCTGCGCTCGGT
CGTTCGGCTGCGGCGAGCGGTATCAGCTCACTCAAAGGCGGTAATACGGTTATCCACAGAATCAGGGGAT
AACGCAGGAAAGAACATGTGAGCAAAAGGCCAGCAAAAGGCCAGGAACCGTAAAAAGGCCGCGTTGCTGG
CGTTTTTCCATAGGCTCCGCCCCCCTGACGAGCATCACAAAAATCGACGCTCAAGTCAGAGGTGGCGAAA
CCCGACAGGACTATAAAGATACCAGGCGTTTCCCCCTGGAAGCTCCCTCGTGCGCTCTCCTGTTCCGACC
CTGCCGCTTACCGGATACCTGTCCGCCTTTCTCCCTTCGGGAAGCGTGGCGCTTTCTCAATGCTCACGCT
GTAGGTATCTCAGTTCGGTGTAGGTCGTTCGCTCCAAGCTGGGCTGTGTGCACGAACCCCCCGTTCAGCC
CGACCGCTGCGCCTTATCCGGTAACTATCGTCTTGAGTCCAACCCGGTAAGACACGACTTATCGCCACTG
GCAGCAGCCACTGGTAACAGGATTAGCAGAGCGAGGTATGTAGGCGGTGCTACAGAGTTCTTGAAGTGGT
GGCCTAACTACGGCTACACTAGAAGGACAGTATTTGGTATCTGCGCTCTGCTGAAGCCAGTTACCTTCGG
AAAAAGAGTTGGTAGCTCTTGATCCGGCAAACAAACCACCGCTGGTAGCGGTGGTTTTTTTGTTTGCAAG
CAGCAGATTACGCGCAGAAAAAAAGGATCTCAAGAAGATCCTTTGATCTTTTCTACGGGGTCTGACGCTC
AGTGGAACGAAAACTCACGTTAAGGGATTTTGGTCATGAGATTATCAAAAAGGATCTTCACCTAGATCCT
TTTAAATTAAAAATGAAGTTTTAAATCAATCTAAAGTATATATGAGTAAACTTGGTCTGACAGTTACCAA
TGCTTAATCAGTGAGGCACCTATCTCAGCGATCTGTCTATTTCGTTCATCCATAGTTGCCTGACTCCCCG
TCGTGTAGATAACTACGATACGGGAGGGCTTACCATCTGGCCCCAGTGCTGCAATGATACCGCGAGACCC
ACGCTCACCGGCTCCAGATTTATCAGCAATAAACCAGCCAGCCGGAAGGGCCGAGCGCAGAAGTGGTCCT
GCAACTTTATCCGCCTCCATCCAGTCTATTAATTGTTGCCGGGAAGCTAGAGTAAGTAGTTCGCCAGTTA
ATAGTTTGCGCAACGTTGTTGCCATTGCTACAGGCATCGTGGTGTCACGCTCGTCGTTTGGTATGGCTTC
ATTCAGCTCCGGTTCCCAACGATCAAGGCGAGTTACATGATCCCCCATGTTGTGCAAAAAAGCGGTTAGC
TCCTTCGGTCCTCCGATCGTTGTCAGAAGTAAGTTGGCCGCAGTGTTATCACTCATGGTTATGGCAGCAC
TGCATAATTCTCTTACTGTCATGCCATCCGTAAGATGCTTTTCTGTGACTGGTGAGTACTCAACCAAGTC
ATTCTGAGAATAGTGTATGCGGCGACCGAGTTGCTCTTGCCCGGCGTCAATACGGGATAATACCGCGCCA
CATAGCAGAACTTTAAAAGTGCTCATCATTGGAAAACGTTCTTCGGGGCGAAAACTCTCAAGGATCTTAC
CGCTGTTGAGATCCAGTTCGATGTAACCCACTCGTGCACCCAACTGATCTTCAGCATCTTTTACTTTCAC
CAGCGTTTCTGGGTGAGCAAAAACAGGAAGGCAAAATGCCGCAAAAAAGGGAATAAGGGCGACACGGAAA
TGTTGAATACTCATACTCTTCCTTTTTCAATATTATTGAAGCATTTATCAGGGTTATTGTCTCATGAGCG
GATACATATTTGAATGTATTTAGAAAAATAAACAAATAGGGGTTCCGCGCACATTTCCCCGAAAAGTGCC
ACCTG
