>Addgene plasmid #81212 | pCALNL_Ch12_62418577-62418652 | addgene partial sequence | sequence record 163262 | EGFP-N 5'-CGTCGCCGTCCAGCTCGACCAG-3'
GCTCCTCGCCCTTGCTCACCATGGTGGCGACCGGTGGATCCCGGGCCCGCGGTACCGTCGACTGCAGAAT
TCAATTTAAATCGTACCGAGCGACTCGAGCCATTCCATTCATTGTGCTATTTGTTGCCTGTAAACCTTGG
TTTTCTACCTTTACTTTTTGGGGGAGAGGGAGTGGGTGCGTTCGGATTTGATCCAGACATGATAAGATAC
ATTGATGAGTTTGGACAAACCACAACTAGAATGCAGTGAAAAAAATGCTTTATTTGTGAAATTTGTGATG
CTATTGCTTTATTTGTAACCATTATAAGCTGCAATAAACAAGTTATCGATGGGGTGGGCGAAGAACTCCA
GCATGAGATCCCCGCGCTGGAGGATCATCCAGCCGGCGTCCCGGAAAACGATTCCGAAGCCCAACCTTTC
ATAGAAGGCGGCGGTGGAATCGAAATCTCGTGATGGCAGGTTGGGCGTCGCTTGGTCGGTCATTTCGAAC
CCCAGAGTCCCGCTCAGAAGAACTCGTCAAGAAGGCGATAGAAGGCGATGCGCTGCGAATCGGGAGCGGC
GATACCGTAAAGCACGAGGAAGCGGTCAGCCCATTCGCCGCCAAGCTCTTCAGCAATATCACGGGTAGCC
AACGCTATGTCCTGATAGCGGTCCGCCACACCCAGCCGGCCACAGTCGATGAATCCAGAAAAGCGGCCAT
TTTCCACCATGATATTCGGCAAGCAGGCATCGCCATGGGTCACGACGAGATCCTCGCCGTCGGGCATGCG
CGCCTTGAGC
