>Addgene plasmid #81212 | pCALNL_Ch12_62418577-62418652 | addgene partial sequence | sequence record 163263 | Neo-R 5'-GCCCAGTCATAGCCGAATAG-3'
CTGCGTGCAATCCATCTTGTTCAATCATGCGAAACGATCCTCATCCTGTCTCTTGATCAGATCAAATCCG
ACTCGACTCCATTCCATTCATTGTGCTATTTGTTGCCTGTAAACCTTGGTTTTCTACCTTTACTTTTTGG
GGGAGAGGGAGTGGACGCGTTCGCTCGAATTAATCAATTCTTTGCCAAAATGATGAGACAGCACAATAAC
CAGCACGTTGCCCAGGAGCTGTAGGAAAAAGAAGAAGGCATGAACATGGTTAGCAGAGGCTCTAGAGCCG
CCGGTCACACGCCAGAAGCCGAACCCCGCCCTGCCCCGTCCCCCCCGAAGGCAGCCGTCCCCCCGCGGAC
AGCCCCGAGGCTGGAGAGGGAGAAGGGGACGGCGGCGCGGCGACGCACGAAGGCCCTCCCCGCCCATTTC
CTTCCTGCCGGCGCCGCACCGCTTCGCCCCGCGCCCGCTAGAGGGGGTGCGGCGGCGCCTCCCAGATTTC
GGCTCCGCACAGATTTGGGACAAAGGAAGTCCCTGCGCCCTCTCGCACGATTACCATAAAAGGCAATGGC
TGCGGCTCGCCGCGCCTCGACAGCCGCCGGCGCTCCGGGGGCCGC
